Addgene plasmid #50969: AAV-miniSOG-VAMP2-citrine
Purpose: AAV2 transfer vector containing the InSynC (miniSOG-VAMP2-citrine) construct
Depositing lab: Roger Tsien. Depositing organization: University of California, San Diego (UCSD). Publication: Optogenetic inhibition of synaptic release with chromophore-assisted light inactivation (CALI). Lin JY, Sann SB, Zhou K, Nabavi S, Proulx CD, Malinow R, Jin Y, Tsien RY. Neuron. 2013 Jul 24;79(2):241-53. doi: 10.1016/j.neuron.2013.05.022. PubMed 23889931.
Backbone
  Vector backbone: AAV2
  Backbone size w/o insert (bp): 4575
  Total vector size (bp): 6027
  Vector type: AAV
Growth in bacteria
  Bacterial resistance: Ampicillin, 100 μg/mL
  Growth temperature: 37°C
  Growth strain: NEB Stable
  Growth instructions: Regular growing condition.
  Copy number: Unknown
Gene/Insert
  Gene/Insert name: miniSOG-VAMP2-citrine
  Species: M. musculus (mouse); Arabdopsis thaliana
  Insert size (bp): 1449
  GenBank ID: NM_009497
  Entrez Gene: Vamp2 (a.k.a. Syb-2, Syb2, Vamp-2, sybII)
  Promoter: human synapsin promoter
  Tag / fusion protein: citrine (C terminal on insert); miniSOG (N terminal on insert)
  Cloning method: Restriction Enzyme; 5′ cloning site BamHI (not destroyed); 3′ cloning site HindIII (not destroyed)
  Sequencing primers: 5′ none; 3′ none
Resource information
  A portion of this plasmid was derived from a plasmid made by: From Dr. Lin Tian at Janelia Farm Research Campus (currently at UC Davis)
Terms and licenses: Academic/Nonprofit Terms; Industry Terms: Not Available to Industry
Depositor comments: WPRE is inserted after the citrine before SV40 polyA.
How to cite: AAV-miniSOG-VAMP2-citrine was a gift from Roger Tsien (Addgene plasmid # 50969 ; http://n2t.net/addgene:50969 ; RRID:Addgene_50969)
