[The description below was written by a language model from this plasmid's Addgene catalogue record and pLannotate feature annotations shown in this document.]
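Description:
AAV-miniSOG-VAMP2-citrine is a 6,027 bp AAV2 transfer (cis) plasmid carrying the InSynC construct, an optogenetic tool for inhibiting synaptic release by chromophore-assisted light inactivation (CALI). It is propagated in E. coli through a high-copy ColE1/pUC-type origin and selected with ampicillin via the bla gene. The backbone also contains an f1 phage origin and remnants of a pBluescript-style cloning vector (lac promoter/operator, CAP site, lacZα and lacI fragments) that have no role in the payload. Two AAV2 inverted terminal repeats flank the expression cassette. They provide the cis signals needed for replication and packaging of the intervening DNA into recombinant AAV particles when rep, cap and helper functions are supplied in trans. The annotation flags both ITRs as partial matches.

Between the ITRs, the human synapsin I promoter restricts expression to neurons and drives a single 1,449 bp fusion reading frame cloned between BamHI and HindIII sites. miniSOG, a flavin-binding protein engineered from an Arabidopsis thaliana protein, sits at the N-terminus. It is followed by mouse VAMP2 (synaptobrevin-2), the synaptic vesicle SNARE that mediates vesicle fusion and neurotransmitter release, and then by the yellow fluorescent protein citrine at the C-terminus. On illumination, miniSOG generates singlet oxygen, which inactivates the fused VAMP2 and nearby proteins and so disrupts release. Citrine allows expressing cells and terminals to be visualised. A WPRE downstream of citrine enhances transcript stability and expression, and an SV40 polyadenylation signal terminates the message. The plasmid is used to produce AAV for light-controlled silencing of synaptic transmission in targeted neuronal populations.
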