Features (pLannotate 1.2.2; 20 found; start..end, strand, type, name):
      1..121     +  rep_origin     RSF ori (fragment): Plasmids containing the RSF 1030 origin of replication can be propagated in E. coli cells that contain additional plasmids with compatible origins.
    123..215     +  CDS            lacI (fragment): lac repressor; lacI; The lac repressor binds to the lac operator to inhibit transcription in E. coli. This inhibition can be relieved by adding lactose or isopropyl-β-D-thiogalactopyranoside (IPTG).
    228..249     +  protein_bind   CAP binding site: CAP binding activates transcription in the presence of cAMP. E. coli catabolite activator protein
    264..294     +  promoter       lac promoter: promoter for the E. coli lac operon
    302..318     +  protein_bind   lac operator: The lac repressor binds to the lac operator to inhibit transcription in E. coli. This inhibition can be relieved by adding lactose or isopropyl-β-D-thiogalactopyranoside (IPTG). lac repressor encoded by lacI
    379..509     -  repeat_region  AAV2 ITR (fragment): inverted terminal repeat of adeno-associated virus serotype 2 inverted
    591..1037    +  promoter       hSyn promoter: human synapsin I promoter; confers neuron-specific expression (Kügler et al., 2003)
   1067..1384    +  CDS            miniSOG: miniSOG is a basic (constitutively fluorescent) cyan fluorescent protein published in 2011, derived from Arabidopsis thaliana. It requires the cofactor flavin for fluorescence.
   1424..1738    +  CDS            VAMP2 (fragment): VAMP2_BOVIN - Also known as SYB2. Experimental evidence at protein level: Swiss-Prot protein existence level 1. Involved in the targeting and/or fusion of transport vesicles to their target membrane (By similarity). Major SNARE protein of synaptic vesicles which mediates fusion of synaptic vesicles to release neurotransmitters. Essential for fast vesicular exocytosis and activity-dependent neurotransmitter release as well as fast endocytosis that mediates rapid reuse of synaptic vesicles (By similarity). Modulates the gating characteristics of the delayed rectifier voltage- dependent potassium
   1799..2515    +  CDS            Citrine: Citrine is a basic (constitutively fluorescent) yellow fluorescent protein published in 2001, derived from Aequorea victoria. It has moderate acid sensitivity.
   2536..3124    +  misc_feature   WPRE: woodchuck hepatitis virus posttranscriptional regulatory element
   3125..3144    +  misc_feature   MCS (fragment): pBluescript multiple cloning site
   3173..3294    -  polyA_signal   SV40 poly(A) signal: SV40 polyadenylation signal
   3317..3385    -  CDS            large T antigen (fragment): large T antigen from SV40 (simian virus 40)
   3456..3586    +  repeat_region  AAV2 ITR (fragment): inverted terminal repeat of adeno-associated virus serotype 2 inverted
   3600..3757    +  CDS            lacZα (fragment): LacZα fragment of β-galactosidase; lacZ fragment
   3762..4190    +  rep_origin     f1 ori (sequence partly withheld): f1 bacteriophage origin of replication; arrow indicates direction of (+) strand synthesis
   4243..4347    +  promoter       AmpR promoter: bla
   4348..5208    +  CDS            AmpR: β-lactamase; bla; confers resistance to ampicillin, carbenicillin, and related antibiotics
   5379..5967    +  rep_origin     ori: high-copy-number ColE1/pMB1/pBR322/pUC origin of replication
>Addgene plasmid #50969 | AAV-miniSOG-VAMP2-citrine | depositor full sequence | sequence record 76818 | AAV-miniSOG-VAMP2-citrine sequence 6027 bps
TTCTTTCCTGCGTTATCCCCTGATTCTGTGGATAACCGTATTACCGCCTTTGAGTGAGCTGATACCGCTC
GCCGCAGCCGAACGACCGAGCGCAGCGAGTCAGTGAGCGAGGAAGCGGAAGAGCGCCCAATACGCAAACC
GCCTCTCCCCGCGCGTTGGCCGATTCATTAATGCAGCTGGCACGACAGGTTTCCCGACTGGAAAGCGGGC
AGTGAGCGCAACGCAATTAATGTGAGTTAGCTCACTCATTAGGCACCCCAGGCTTTACACTTTATGCTTC
CGGCTCGTATGTTGTGTGGAATTGTGAGCGGATAACAATTTCACACAGGAAACAGCTATGACCATGATTA
CGCCAGATTTAATTAAGGCCTTAATTAGGCTGCGCGCTCGCTCGCTCACTGAGGCCGCCCGGGCAAAGCC
CGGGCGTCGGGCGACCTTTGGTCGCCCGGCCTCAGTGAGCGAGCGAGCGCGCAGAGAGGGAGTGGCCAAC
TCCATCACTAGGGGTTCCTTGTAGTTAATGATTAACCCGCCATGCTACTTATCTACGTAGCCATGCTCTA
GGAAGATCTCTGCAGAGGGCCCTGCGTATGAGTGCAAGTGGGTTTTAGGACCAGGATGAGGCGGGGTGGG
GGTGCCTACCTGACGACCGACCCCACCCACTGGACAAGCACCCAACCCCCATTCCCCAAATTGCGCATCC
CCTATCAGAGAGGGGGAGGGGAAACAGGATGCGGCGAGGCGCGTGCGCACTGCCAGCTTCAGCACCGCGG
ACAGTGCCTTCGCCCCCGCCTGGCGGCGCGCGCCACCGCCGCCTCAGCACTGAAGGCGCGCTGACGTCAC
TCGCCGGTCCCCCGCAAACTCCCCTTCCCGGCCACCTTGGTCGCGTCCGCGCCGCCGCCGGCCCAGCCGG
ACCGCACCACGCGAGGCGCGAGATAGGGGGGCACGGGCGCGACCATCTGCGCTGCGGCGCCGGCGACTCA
GCGCTGCCTCAGTCTGCGGTGGGCAGCGGAGGAGTCGTGTCGTGCCTGAGAGCGCAGTCGAATTCAAGCT
GCTAGCAAGGATCCTCATGGAGAAAAGTTTCGTGATAACTGATCCACGGCTGCCAGACAATCCCATCATC
TTCGCATCCGATGGCTTCCTGGAGCTGACCGAGTATTCCAGAGAGGAGATCCTGGGCCGCAATGGCCGCT
TTCTGCAGGGACCAGAGACAGACCAGGCCACAGTGCAGAAGATTCGCGATGCCATTAGAGATCAGCGCGA
GATTACCGTGCAGCTGATAAACTACACAAAAAGCGGGAAGAAATTCTGGAACCTCCTGCACCTCCAGCCC
ATGAGGGACCAGAAGGGTGAGCTCCAGTATTTCATCGGAGTGCAGCTGGATGGATCAGGAGGAGGCTCAG
GAGGAGGAGGCGCGCCTACCGGTATGTCGGCTACCGCTGCCACCGTCCCGCCTGCCGCCCCGGCCGGCGA
GGGTGGCCCCCCTGCACCTCCTCCAAACCTTACTAGTAACAGGAGACTGCAGCAGACCCAGGCCCAGGTG
GATGAGGTGGTGGACATCATGAGGGTGAATGTGGACAAGGTCCTGGAGCGGGACCAGAAGTTGTCGGAGC
TGGATGACCGTGCAGATGCCCTCCAGGCAGGGGCCTCCCAGTTTGAAACAAGTGCAGCCAAGCTCAAGCG
CAAATACTGGTGGAAAAACCTCAAGATGATGATCATCTTGGGAGTGATCTGCGCCATCATCCTCATCATC
ATCATCGTTTACTTCAGCACTAGCGGCGGAAGCGGCGGGGGAATCGATATGGTGAGCAAGGGCGAGGAGC
TGTTCACCGGGGTGGTGCCCATCCTGGTCGAGCTGGACGGCGACGTAAACGGCCACAAGTTCAGCGTGTC
CGGCGAGGGCGAGGGCGATGCCACCTACGGCAAGCTGACCCTGAAGTTCATCTGCACCACCGGCAAGCTG
CCCGTGCCCTGGCCCACCCTCGTGACCACCTTCGGCTACGGCCTGATGTGCTTCGCCCGCTACCCCGACC
ACATGAAGCAGCACGACTTCTTCAAGTCCGCCATGCCCGAAGGCTACGTCCAGGAGCGCACCATCTTCTT
CAAGGACGACGGCAACTACAAGACCCGCGCCGAGGTGAAGTTCGAGGGCGACACCCTGGTGAACCGCATC
GAGCTGAAGGGCATCGACTTCAAGGAGGACGGCAACATCCTGGGGCACAAGCTGGAGTACAACTACAACA
GCCACAACGTCTATATCATGGCCGACAAGCAGAAGAACGGCATCAAGGTGAACTTCAAGATCCGCCACAA
CATCGAGGACGGCAGCGTGCAGCTCGCCGACCACTACCAGCAGAACACCCCCATCGGCGACGGCCCCGTG
CTGCTGCCCGACAACCACTACCTGAGCTACCAGTCCGCCCTGAGCAAAGACCCCAACGAGAAGCGCGATC
ACATGGTCCTGCTGGAGTTCGTGACCGCCGCCGGGATCACTCTCGGCATGGACGAGCTGTACAAGTAGAA
TTCAAGCTTATCGATAATCAACCTCTGGATTACAAAATTTGTGAAAGATTGACTGGTATTCTTAACTATG
TTGCTCCTTTTACGCTATGTGGATACGCTGCTTTAATGCCTTTGTATCATGCTATTGCTTCCCGTATGGC
TTTCATTTTCTCCTCCTTGTATAAATCCTGGTTGCTGTCTCTTTATGAGGAGTTGTGGCCCGTTGTCAGG
CAACGTGGCGTGGTGTGCACTGTGTTTGCTGACGCAACCCCCACTGGTTGGGGCATTGCCACCACCTGTC
AGCTCCTTTCCGGGACTTTCGCTTTCCCCCTCCCTATTGCCACGGCGGAACTCATCGCCGCCTGCCTTGC
CCGCTGCTGGACAGGGGCTCGGCTGTTGGGCACTGACAATTCCGTGGTGTTGTCGGGGAAATCATCGTCC
TTTCCTTGGCTGCTCGCCTGTGTTGCCACCTGGATTCTGCGCGGGACGTCCTTCTGCTACGTCCCTTCGG
CCCTCAATCCAGCGGACCTTCCTTCCCGCGGCCTGCTGCCGGCTCTGCGGCCTCTTCCGCGTCTTCGCCT
TCGCCCTCAGACGAGTCGGATCTCCCTTTGGGCCGCCTCCCCGCATCGATACCGTCGACCTCGACCCGGG
CGGCCGCTTCGAGCAGACATGATAAGATACATTGATGAGTTTGGACAAACCACAACTAGAATGCAGTGAA
AAAAATGCTTTATTTGTGAAATTTGTGATGCTATTGCTTTATTTGTAACCATTATAAGCTGCAATAAACA
AGTTAACAACAACAATTGCATTCATTTTATGTTTCAGGTTCAGGGGGAGATGTGGGAGGTTTTTTAAAGC
AAGTAAAACCTCTACAAATGTGGTAAAATCGATAAGGATCTTCCTAGAGCATGGCTACGTAGATAAGTAG
CATGGCGGGTTAATCATTAACTACAAGGAACCCCTAGTGATGGAGTTGGCCACTCCCTCTCTGCGCGCTC
GCTCGCTCACTGAGGCCGGGCGACCAAAGGTCGCCCGACGCCCGGGCTTTGCCCGGGCGGCCTCAGTGAG
CGAGCGAGCGCGCAGCCTTAATTAACCTAATTCACTGGCCGTCGTTTTACAACGTCGTGACTGGGAAAAC
CCTGGCGTTACCCAACTTAATCGCCTTGCAGCACATCCCCCTTTCGCCAGCTGGCGTAATAGCGAAGAGG
CCCGCACCGATCGCCCTTCCCAACAGTTGCGCAGCCTGAATGGCGAATGGG
[124 nt withheld, positions 3762-3885]
C
[91 nt withheld, positions 3887-3977]
A
[49 nt withheld, positions 3979-4027]
CCTTTGACGTTGGAGTCCACGTTCTTT
[37 nt withheld, positions 4055-4091]
ACCCTATCTCGGTCTATTCTTTTGATTTATAAGGGATTTTGCCGATTTCGGCCTATTGGTTAAAAAATGA
GCTGATTTAACAAAAATTTAACGCGAATTTTAACAAAATATTAACGCTTACAATTTAGGTGGCACTTTTC
GGGGAAATGTGCGCGGAACCCCTATTTGTTTATTTTTCTAAATACATTCAAATATGTATCCGCTCATGAG
ACAATAACCCTGATAAATGCTTCAATAATATTGAAAAAGGAAGAGTATGAGTATTCAACATTTCCGTGTC
GCCCTTATTCCCTTTTTTGCGGCATTTTGCCTTCCTGTTTTTGCTCACCCAGAAACGCTGGTGAAAGTAA
AAGATGCTGAAGATCAGTTGGGTGCACGAGTGGGTTACATCGAACTGGATCTCAACAGCGGTAAGATCCT
TGAGAGTTTTCGCCCCGAAGAACGTTTTCCAATGATGAGCACTTTTAAAGTTCTGCTATGTGGCGCGGTA
TTATCCCGTATTGACGCCGGGCAAGAGCAACTCGGTCGCCGCATACACTATTCTCAGAATGACTTGGTTG
AGTACTCACCAGTCACAGAAAAGCATCTTACGGATGGCATGACAGTAAGAGAATTATGCAGTGCTGCCAT
AACCATGAGTGATAACACTGCGGCCAACTTACTTCTGACAACGATCGGAGGACCGAAGGAGCTAACCGCT
TTTTTGCACAACATGGGGGATCATGTAACTCGCCTTGATCGTTGGGAACCGGAGCTGAATGAAGCCATAC
CAAACGACGAGCGTGACACCACGATGCCTGTAGCAATGGCAACAACGTTGCGCAAACTATTAACTGGCGA
ACTACTTACTCTAGCTTCCCGGCAACAATTAATAGACTGGATGGAGGCGGATAAAGTTGCAGGACCACTT
CTGCGCTCGGCCCTTCCGGCTGGCTGGTTTATTGCTGATAAATCTGGAGCCGGTGAGCGTGGGTCTCGCG
GTATCATTGCAGCACTGGGGCCAGATGGTAAGCCCTCCCGTATCGTAGTTATCTACACGACGGGGAGTCA
GGCAACTATGGATGAACGAAATAGACAGATCGCTGAGATAGGTGCCTCACTGATTAAGCATTGGTAACTG
TCAGACCAAGTTTACTCATATATACTTTAGATTGATTTAAAACTTCATTTTTAATTTAAAAGGATCTAGG
TGAAGATCCTTTTTGATAATCTCATGACCAAAATCCCTTAACGTGAGTTTTCGTTCCACTGAGCGTCAGA
CCCCGTAGAAAAGATCAAAGGATCTTCTTGAGATCCTTTTTTTCTGCGCGTAATCTGCTGCTTGCAAACA
AAAAAACCACCGCTACCAGCGGTGGTTTGTTTGCCGGATCAAGAGCTACCAACTCTTTTTCCGAAGGTAA
CTGGCTTCAGCAGAGCGCAGATACCAAATACTGTTCTTCTAGTGTAGCCGTAGTTAGGCCACCACTTCAA
GAACTCTGTAGCACCGCCTACATACCTCGCTCTGCTAATCCTGTTACCAGTGGCTGCTGCCAGTGGCGAT
AAGTCGTGTCTTACCGGGTTGGACTCAAGACGATAGTTACCGGATAAGGCGCAGCGGTCGGGCTGAACGG
GGGGTTCGTGCACACAGCCCAGCTTGGAGCGAACGACCTACACCGAACTGAGATACCTACAGCGTGAGCT
ATGAGAAAGCGCCACGCTTCCCGAAGGGAGAAAGGCGGACAGGTATCCGGTAAGCGGCAGGGTCGGAACA
GGAGAGCGCACGAGGGAGCTTCCAGGGGGAAACGCCTGGTATCTTTATAGTCCTGTCGGGTTTCGCCACC
TCTGACTTGAGCGTCGATTTTTGTGATGCTCGTCAGGGGGGCGGAGCCTATGGAAAAACGCCAGCAACGC
GGCCTTTTTACGGTTCCTGGCCTTTTGCTGGCCTTTTGCTCACATG
