>Addgene plasmid #50969 | AAV-miniSOG-VAMP2-citrine | addgene partial sequence | sequence record 78869 | WPRE-R 5'-CATAGCGTAAAAGGAGCAACA-3'
TTTGTAATCCAGAGGTTGATTATCGATAAGCTTGAATTCTACTTGTACAGCTCGTCCATGCCGAGAGTGA
TCCCGGCGGCGGTCACGAACTCCAGCAGGACCATGTGATCGCGCTTCTCGTTGGGGTCTTTGCTCAGGGC
GGACTGGTAGCTCAGGTAGTGGTTGTCGGGCAGCAGCACGGGGCCGTCGCCGATGGGGGTGTTCTGCTGG
TAGTGGTCGGCGAGCTGCACGCTGCCGTCCTCGATGTTGTGGCGGATCTTGAAGTTCACCTTGATGCCGT
TCTTCTGCTTGTCGGCCATGATATAGACGTTGTGGCTGTTGTAGTTGTACTCCAGCTTGTGCCCCAGGAT
GTTGCCGTCCTCCTTGAAGTCGATGCCCTTCAGCTCGATGCGGTTCACCAGGGTGTCGCCCTCGAACTTC
ACCTCGGCGCGGGTCTTGTAGTTGCCGTCGTCCTTGAAGAAGATGGTGCGCTCCTGGACGTAGCCTTCGG
GCATGGCGGACTTGAAGAAGTCGTGCTGCTTCATGTGGTCGGGGTAGCGGGCGAAGCACATCAGGCCGTA
GCCGAAGGTGGTCACGAGGGTGGGCCAGGGCACGGGCAGCTTGCCGGTGGTGCAGATGAACTTCAGGGTC
AGCTTGCCGTAGGTGGCATCGCCCTCGCCCTCGCCGGACACGCTGAACTTGTGGCCGTTTACGTCGCCGT
CCAGCTCGACCAGGATGGGCACCACCCCGGTGAACAGCTCCTCGCCCTTGCTCACCATATCGATTCCCCC
GCCGCTTCCGCCGCTAGTGCTGAAGTAAACGATGATGATGATGAGGATGATGGCGCAGATCACTCCCAAG
ATGATCATCATCTTGAGGTT
