>Addgene plasmid #50969 | AAV-miniSOG-VAMP2-citrine | addgene partial sequence | sequence record 78939 | hSyn1pro-F 5'-gcaagtgggttttaggacca-3'
GACCGACCCCGACCCACTGGACAAGCACCCAACCCCCATTCCCCAAATTGCGCATCCCCTATCAGAGAGG
GGGAGGGGAAACAGGATGCGGCGAGGCGCGTGCGCACTGCCAGCTTCAGCACCGCGGACAGTGCCTTCGC
CCCCGCCTGGCGGCGCGCGCCACCGCCGCCTCAGCACTGAAGGCGCGCTGACGTCACTCGCCGGTCCCCC
GCAAACTCCCCTTCCCGGCCACCTTGGTCGCGTCCGCGCCGCCGCCGGCCCAGCCGGACCGCACCACGCG
AGGCGCGAGATAGGGGGGCACGGGCGCGACCATCTGCGCTGCGGCGCCGGCGACTCAGCGCTGCCTCAGT
CTGCGGTGGGCAGCGGAGGAGTCGTGTCGTGCCTGAGAGCGCAGTCGAATTCAAGCTGCTAGCAAGGATC
CTCATGGAGAAAAGTTTCGTGATAACTGATCCACGGCTGCCAGACAATCCCATCATCTTCGCATCCGATG
GCTTCCTGGAGCTGACCGAGTATTCCAGAGAGGAGATCCTGGGCCGCAATGGCCGCTTTCTGCAGGGACC
AGAGACAGACCAGGCCACAGTGCAGAAGATTCGCGATGCCATTAGAGATCAGCGCGAGATTACCGTGCAG
CTGATAAACTACACAAAAAGCGGGAAGAAATTCTGGAACCTCCTGCACCTCCAGCCCATGAGGGACCAGA
AGGGTGAGCTCCAGTATTTCATCGGAGTGCAGCTGGATGGATCAGGAGGAGGCTCAGGAGGAGGAGGCGC
GCCTACCGGTATGTCGGCTACCGCTGCCACCGTCCCGCCTGCCGCCCCGGCCGGCGAG
