>Addgene plasmid #50969 | AAV-miniSOG-VAMP2-citrine | addgene partial sequence | sequence record 79134 | Citrine RV 5'-CATCAGGCCGTAGCCGAAGG-3'
TTGCCGGTGGTGCAGATGAACTTCAGGGTCAGCTTGCCGTAGGTGGCATCGCCCTCGCCCTCGCCGGACA
CGCTGAACTTGTGGCCGTTTACGTCGCCGTCCAGCTCGACCAGGATGGGCACCACCCCGGTGAACAGCTC
CTCGCCCTTGCTCACCATATCGATTCCCCCGCCGCTTCCGCCGCTAGTGCTGAAGTAAACGATGATGATG
ATGAGGATGATGGCGCAGATCACTCCCAAGATGATCATCATCTTGAGGTTTTTCCACCAGTATTTGCGCT
TGAGCTTGGCTGCACTTGTTTCAAACTGGGAGGCCCCTGCCTGGAGGGCATCTGCACGGTCATCCAGCTC
CGACAACTTCTGGTCCCGCTCCAGGACCTTGTCCACATTCACCCTCATGATGTCCACCACCTCATCCACC
TGGGCCTGGGTCTGCTGCAGTCTCCTGTTACTAGTAAGGTTTGGAGGAGGTGCAGGGGGGCCACCCTCGC
CGGCCGGGGCGGCAGGCGGGACGGTGGCAGCGGTAGCCGACATACCGGTAGGCGCGCCTCCTCCTCCTGA
GCCTCCTCCTGATCCATCCAGCTGCACTCCGATGAAATACTGGAGCTCACCCTTCTGGTCCCTCATGGGC
TGGAGGTGCAGGAGGTTCCAGAATTTCTTCCCGCTTTTTGTGTAGTTTATCAGCTGCACGGTAATCTCGC
GCTGATCTCTAATGGCATCGCGAATCTTCTGCACTGTGGCCTGGTCTGTCTCTGGTCCCTGCAGAAAGCG
GCCATTGCGGCCCAGGATCTCCTCTCTGGAATACTCGGT
