>Addgene plasmid #50969 | AAV-miniSOG-VAMP2-citrine | addgene partial sequence | sequence record 132174 | CitrineRV 5'-CATCAGGCCGTAGCCGAAGG-3'
GGGCAGCTTGCCGGTGGTGCAGATGAACTTCAGGGTCAGCTTGCCGTAGGTGGCATCGCCCTCGCCCTCG
CCGGACACGCTGAACTTGTGGCCGTTTACGTCGCCGTCCAGCTCGACCAGGATGGGCACCACCCCGGTGA
ACAGCTCCTCGCCCTTGCTCACCATATCGATTCCCCCGCCGCTTCCGCCGCTAGTGCTGAAGTAAACGAT
GATGATGATGAGGATGATGGCGCAGATCACTCCCAAGATGATCATCATCTTGAGGTTTTTCCACCAGTAT
TTGCGCTTGAGCTTGGCTGCACTTGTTTCAAACTGGGAGGCCCCTGCCTGGAGGGCATCTGCACGGTCAT
CCAGCTCCGACAACTTCTGGTCCCGCTCCAGGACCTTGTCCACATTCACCCTCATGATGTCCACCACCTC
ATCCACCTGGGCCTGGGTCTGCTGCAGTCTCCTGTTACTAGTAAGGTTTGGAGGAGGTGCAGGGGGGCCA
CCCTCGCCGGCCGGGGCGGCAGGCGGGACGGTGGCAGCGGTAGCCGACATACCGGTAGGCGCGCCTCCTC
CTCCTGAGCCTCCTCCTGATCCATCCAGCTGCACTCCGATGAAATACTGGAGCTCACCCTTCTGGTCCCT
CATGGGCTGGAGGTGCAGGAGGTTCCAGAATTTCTTCCCGCTTTTTGTGTAGTTTATCAGCTGCACGGTA
ATCTCGCGCTGATCTCTAATGGCATCGCGAATCTTCTGCACTGTGGCCTGGTCTGTCTCTGGTCCCTGCA
GAAAGCGGCCATTGCGGCCCAGGATCTCCTCTCTGGAATACTCGGTCAGCTCCAGGAAGCCATCGGATGC
GAAGATGATGGG
